>Addgene plasmid #81245 | Construct 1 - U6p_20nt1_WT_sgRNA | addgene full sequence | sequence record 482862 | Addgene NGS Result
GTCGACGGATCGGGAGATCTCCCGATCCCCTATGGTGCACTCTCAGTACAATCTGCTCTGATGCCGCATA
GTTAAGCCAGTATCTGCTCCCTGCTTGTGTGTTGGAGGTCGCTGAGTAGTGCGCGAGCAAAATTTAAGCT
ACAACAAGGCAAGGCTTGACCGACAATTGCATGAAGAATCTGCTTAGGGTTAGGCGTTTTGCGCTGCTTC
GCGATGTACGGGCCAGATATACGCGTTGACATTGATTATTGACTAGTTATTAATAGTAATCAATTACGGG
GTCATTAGTTCATAGCCCATATATGGAGTTCCGCGTTACATAACTTACGGTAAATGGCCCGCCTGGCTGA
CCGCCCAACGACCCCCGCCCATTGACGTCAATAATGACGTATGTTCCCATAGTAACGCCAATAGGGACTT
TCCATTGACGTCAATGGGTGGAGTATTTACGGTAAACTGCCCACTTGGCAGTACATCAAGTGTATCATAT
GCCAAGTACGCCCCCTATTGACGTCAATGACGGTAAATGGCCCGCCTGGCATTATGCCCAGTACATGACC
TTATGGGACTTTCCTACTTGGCAGTACATCTACGTATTAGTCATCGCTATTACCATGGTGATGCGGTTTT
GGCAGTACATCAATGGGCGTGGATAGCGGTTTGACTCACGGGGATTTCCAAGTCTCCACCCCATTGACGT
CAATGGGAGTTTGTTTTGGCACCAAAATCAACGGGACTTTCCAAAATGTCGTAACAACTCCGCCCCATTG
ACGCAAATGGGCGGTAGGCGTGTACGGTGGGAGGTCTATATAAGCAGCGCGTTTTGCCTGTACTGGGTCT
CTCTGGTTAGACCAGATCTGAGCCTGGGAGCTCTCTGGCTAACTAGGGAACCCACTGCTTAAGCCTCAAT
AAAGCTTGCCTTGAGTGCTTCAAGTAGTGTGTGCCCGTCTGTTGTGTGACTCTGGTAACTAGAGATCCCT
CAGACCCTTTTAGTCAGTGTGGAAAATCTCTAGCAGTGGCGCCCGAACAGGGACTTGAAAGCGAAAGGGA
AACCAGAGGAGCTCTCTCGACGCAGGACTCGGCTTGCTGAAGCGCGCACGGCAAGAGGCGAGGGGCGGCG
ACTGGTGAGTACGCCAAAAATTTTGACTAGCGGAGGCTAGAAGGAGAGAGATGGGTGCGAGAGCGTCAGT
ATTAAGCGGGGGAGAATTAGATCGCGATGGGAAAAAATTCGGTTAAGGCCAGGGGGAAAGAAAAAATATA
AATTAAAACATATAGTATGGGCAAGCAGGGAGCTAGAACGATTCGCAGTTAATCCTGGCCTGTTAGAAAC
ATCAGAAGGCTGTAGACAAATACTGGGACAGCTACAACCATCCCTTCAGACAGGATCAGAAGAACTTAGA
TCATTATATAATACAGTAGCAACCCTCTATTGTGTGCATCAAAGGATAGAGATAAAAGACACCAAGGAAG
CTTTAGACAAGATAGAGGAAGAGCAAAACAAAAGTAAGACCACCGCACAGCAAGCGGCCGCTGATCTTCA
GACCTGGAGGAGGAGATATGAGGGACAATTGGAGAAGTGAATTATATAAATATAAAGTAGTAAAAATTGA
ACCATTAGGAGTAGCACCCACCAAGGCAAAGAGAAGAGTGGTGCAGAGAGAAAAAAGAGCAGTGGGAATA
GGAGCTTTGTTCCTTGGGTTCTTGGGAGCAGCAGGAAGCACTATGGGCGCAGCGTCAATGACGCTGACGG
TACAGGCCAGACAATTATTGTCTGGTATAGTGCAGCAGCAGAACAATTTGCTGAGGGCTATTGAGGCGCA
ACAGCATCTGTTGCAACTCACAGTCTGGGGCATCAAGCAGCTCCAGGCAAGAATCCTGGCTGTGGAAAGA
TACCTAAAGGATCAACAGCTCCTGGGGATTTGGGGTTGCTCTGGAAAACTCATTTGCACCACTGCTGTGC
CTTGGAATGCTAGTTGGAGTAATAAATCTCTGGAACAGATTTGGAATCACACGACCTGGATGGAGTGGGA
CAGAGAAATTAACAATTACACAAGCTTAATACACTCCTTAATTGAAGAATCGCAAAACCAGCAAGAAAAG
AATGAACAAGAATTATTGGAATTAGATAAATGGGCAAGTTTGTGGAATTGGTTTAACATAACAAATTGGC
TGTGGTATATAAAATTATTCATAATGATAGTAGGAGGCTTGGTAGGTTTAAGAATAGTTTTTGCTGTACT
TTCTATAGTGAATAGAGTTAGGCAGGGATATTCACCATTATCGTTTCAGACCCACCTCCCAACCCCGAGG
GGACCCGACAGGCCCGAAGGAATAGAAGAAGAAGGTGGAGAGAGAGACAGAGACAGATCCATTCGATTAG
TGAACGGATCGGCACTGCGTGCGCCAATTCTGCAGACAAATGGCAGTATTCATCCACAATTTTAAAAGAA
AAGGGGGGATTGGGGGGTACAGTGCAGGGGAAAGAATAGTAGACATAATAGCAACAGACATACAAACTAA
AGAATTACAAAAACAAATTACAAAAATTCAAAATTTTCGGGGTTTATTACAGGGACAGCAGAGATCCAGT
TTGGGGGGTTCCGCGCACATTTCCCCGAAAAGTGCCACCTTGTACAAAAAAGCAGGCTTTAAAGGAACCA
ATTCAGTCGACTGGATCCGGTACCAAGGTCGGGCAGGAAGAGGGCCTATTTCCCATGATTCCTTCATATT
TGCATATACGATACAAGGCTGTTAGAGAGATAATTAGAATTAATTTGACTGTAAACACAAAGATATTAGT
ACAAAATACGTGACGTAGAAAGTAATAATTTCTTGGGTAGTTTGCAGTTTTAAAATTATGTTTTAAAATG
GACTATCATATGCTTACCGTAACTTGAAAGTATTTCGATTTCTTGGCTTTATATATCTTGTGGAAAGGAC
GGAACACCGTAAGTCGGAGTACTGTCCTGTTTTAGAGCTAGAAATAGCAAGTTAAAATAAGGCTAGTCCG
TTATCAACTTGAAAAAGTGGCACCGAGTCGGTGCTTTTTTTCTAGACCCAGCTTTCTTGTACAAAGTTGG
CATTAGACGTCGAGGAATTCTACCGGGTAGGGGAGGCGCTTTTCCCAAGGCAGTCTGGAGCATGCGCTTT
AGCAGCCCCGCTGGGCACTTGGCGCTACACAAGTGGCCTCTGGCCTCGCACACATTCCACATCCACCGGT
AGGCGCCAACCGGCTCCGTTCTTTGGTGGCCCCTTCGCGCCACCTTCTACTCCTCCCCTAGTCAGGAAGT
TCCCCCCCGCCCCGCAGCTCGCGTCGTGCAGGACGTGACAAATGGAAGTAGCACGTCTCACTAGTCTCGT
GCAGATGGACAGCACCGCTGAGCAATGGAAGCGGGTAGGCCTTTGGGGCAGCGGCCAATAGCAGCTTTGC
TCCTTCGCTTTCTGGGCTCAGAGGCTGGGAAGGGGTGGGTCCGGGGGCGGGCTCAGGGGCGGGCTCAGGG
GCGGGGCGGGCGCCCGAAGGTCCTCCGGAGGCCCGGCATTCTGCACGCTTCAAAAGCGCACGTCTGCCGC
GCTGTTCTCCTCTTCCTCATCTCCGGGCCTTTCGACCTGCATCCCAAGCTTGCCACCATGGTGAGCAAGG
GCGAGGAGCTGTTCACCGGGGTGGTGCCCATCCTGGTCGAGCTGGACGGCGACGTAAACGGCCACAAGTT
CAGCGTGAGGGGCGAGGGCGAGGGCGATGCCACCAACGGCAAGCTGACCCTGAAGTTCATCTGCACCACC
GGCAAGCTGCCCGTGCCCTGGCCCACCCTCGTGACCACCCTGAGCCACGGCGTGCAGTGCTTCGCCCGCT
ACCCCGACCACATGAAGCAGCACGACTTCTTCAAGTCCGCCATGCCCGAAGGCTACGTCCAGGAGCGCAC
CATCTTCTTCAAGGACGACGGCACCTACAAGACCCGCGCCGAGGTGAAGTTCGAGGGCGACACCCTAGTG
AACCGCATCGAGCTGAAGGGCGTCGACTTCAAGGAGGACGGCAACATCCTGGGGCACAAGCTGGAGTACA
ACTTCAACAGCCACAACATCTATATCATGGCCGTCAAGCAGAAGAACGGCATCAAGGTGAACTTCAAGAT
CCGCCACAACGTGGAGGACGGCAGCGTGCAGCTCGCCGACCACTACCAGCAGAACACCCCCATCGGCGAC
GGCCCCGTGCTGCTGCCCGACAGCCACTACCTGAGCACCCAGTCCGTGCTGAGCAAAGACCCCAACGAGA
AGCGCGATCACATGGTCCTGCTGGAGTTCCGCACCGCCGCCGGGATCACTCTCGGCATGGACGAGCTGTA
CAAGGGAAGCGGAGCTACTAACTTCAGCCTGCTGAAGCAGGCTGGAGACGTGGAGGAGAACCCTGGACCT
AAAAAGCCTGAACTCACCGCGACGTCTGTCGAGAAGTTTCTGATCGAAAAGTTCGACAGCGTCTCCGACC
TGATGCAGCTCTCGGAGGGCGAAGAATCTCGTGCTTTCAGCTTCGATGTAGGAGGGCGTGGATATGTCCT
GCGGGTAAATAGCTGCGCCGATGGTTTCTACAAAGATCGTTATGTTTATCGGCACTTTGCATCGGCCGCG
CTCCCGATTCCGGAAGTGCTTGACATTGGGGAATTCAGCGAGAGCCTGACCTATTGCATCTCCCGCCGTG
CACAGGGTGTCACGTTGCAAGACCTGCCTGAAACCGAACTGCCCGCTGTTCTGCAGCCGGTCGCGGAGGC
CATGGATGCGATCGCTGCGGCCGATCTTAGCCAGACGAGCGGGTTCGGCCCATTCGGACCGCAAGGAATC
GGTCAATACACTACATGGCGTGATTTCATATGCGCGATTGCTGATCCCCATGTGTATCACTGGCAAACTG
TGATGGACGACACCGTCAGTGCGTCCGTCGCGCAGGCTCTCGATGAGCTGATGCTTTGGGCCGAGGACTG
CCCCGAAGTCCGGCACCTCGTGCACGCGGATTTCGGCTCCAACAATGTCCTGACGGACAATGGCCGCATA
ACAGCGGTCATTGACTGGAGCGAGGCGATGTTCGGGGATTCCCAATACGAGGTCGCCAACATCTTCTTCT
GGAGGCCGTGGTTGGCTTGTATGGAGCAGCAGACGCGCTACTTCGAGCGGAGGCATCCGGAGCTTGCAGG
ATCGCCGCGGCTCCGGGCGTATATGCTCCGCATTGGTCTTGACCAACTCTATCAGAGCTTGGTTGACGGC
AATTTCGATGATGCAGCTTGGGCGCAGGGTCGATGCGACGCAATCGTCCGATCCGGAGCCGGGACTGTCG
GGCGTACACAAATCGCCCGCAGAAGCGCGGCCGTCTGGACCGATGGCTGTGTAGAAGTACTCGCCGATAG
TGGAAACCGACGCCCCAGCACTCGTCCGGATCGGGAGATGGGGGAGGCTAACTAAGAATTCGATATCAAG
CTTATCGATAATCAACCTCTGGATTACAAAATTTGTGAAAGATTGACTGGTATTCTTAACTATGTTGCTC
CTTTTACGCTATGTGGATACGCTGCTTTAATGCCTTTGTATCATGCTATTGCTTCCCGTATGGCTTTCAT
TTTCTCCTCCTTGTATAAATCCTGGTTGCTGTCTCTTTATGAGGAGTTGTGGCCCGTTGTCAGGCAACGT
GGCGTGGTGTGCACTGTGTTTGCTGACGCAACCCCCACTGGTTGGGGCATTGCCACCACCTGTCAGCTCC
TTTCCGGGACTTTCGCTTTCCCCCTCCCTATTGCCACGGCGGAACTCATCGCCGCCTGCCTTGCCCGCTG
CTGGACAGGGGCTCGGCTGTTGGGCACTGACAATTCCGTGGTGTTGTCGGGGAAATCATCGTCCTTTCCT
TGGCTGCTCGCCTGTGTTGCCACCTGGATTCTGCGCGGGACGTCCTTCTGCTACGTCCCTTCGGCCCTCA
ATCCAGCGGACCTTCCTTCCCGCGGCCTGCTGCCGGCTCTGCGGCCTCTTCCGCGTCTTCGCCTTCGCCC
TCAGACGAGTCGGATCTCCCTTTGGGCCGCCTCCCCGCATCGATACCGTCGACCTCGAGACCTAGAAAAA
CATGGAGCAATCACAAGTAGCAATACAGCAGCTACCAATGCTGATTGTGCCTGGCTAGAAGCACAAGAGG
AGGAGGAGGTGGGTTTTCCAGTCACACCTCAGGTACCTTTAAGACCAATGACTTACAAGGCAGCTGTAGA
TCTTAGCCACTTTTTAAAAGAAAAGGGGGGACTGGAAGGGCTAATTCACTCCCAACGAAGACAAGATATC
CTTGATCTGTGGATCTACCACACACAAGGCTACTTCCCTGATTGGCAGAACTACACACCAGGGCCAGGGA
TCAGATATCCACTGACCTTTGGATGGTGCTACAAGCTAGTACCAGTTGAGCAAGAGAAGGTAGAAGAAGC
CAATGAAGGAGAGAACACCCGCTTGTTACACCCTGTGAGCCTGCATGGGATGGATGACCCGGAGAGAGAA
GTATTAGAGTGGAGGTTTGACAGCCGCCTAGCATTTCATCACATGGCCCGAGAGCTGCATCCGGACTGTA
CTGGGTCTCTCTGGTTAGACCAGATCTGAGCCTGGGAGCTCTCTGGCTAACTAGGGAACCCACTGCTTAA
GCCTCAATAAAGCTTGCCTTGAGTGCTTCAAGTAGTGTGTGCCCGTCTGTTGTGTGACTCTGGTAACTAG
AGATCCCTCAGACCCTTTTAGTCAGTGTGGAAAATCTCTAGCAGGGCCCGTTTAAACCCGCTGATCAGCC
TCGACTGTGCCTTCTAGTTGCCAGCCATCTGTTGTTTGCCCCTCCCCCGTGCCTTCCTTGACCCTGGAAG
GTGCCACTCCCACTGTCCTTTCCTAATAAAATGAGGAAATTGCATCGCATTGTCTGAGTAGGTGTCATTC
TATTCTGGGGGGTGGGGTGGGGCAGGACAGCAAGGGGGAGGATTGGGAAGACAATAGCAGGCATGCTGGG
GATGCGGTGGGCTCTATGGCTTCTGAGGCGGAAAGAACCAGCTGGGGCTCTAGGGGGTATCCCC
[124 nt withheld, positions 7065-7188]
C
[91 nt withheld, positions 7190-7280]
A
[49 nt withheld, positions 7282-7330]
CCTTTGACGTTGGAGTCCACGTTCTTT
[37 nt withheld, positions 7358-7394]
ACCCTATCTCGGTCTATTCTTTTGATTTATAAGGGATTTTGCCGATTTCGGCCTATTGGTTAAAAAATGA
GCTGATTTAACAAAAATTTAACGCGAATTAATTCTGTGGAATGTGTGTCAGTTAGGGTGTGGAAAGTCCC
CAGGCTCCCCAGCAGGCAGAAGTATGCAAAGCATGCATCTCAATTAGTCAGCAACCAGGTGTGGAAAGTC
CCCAGGCTCCCCAGCAGGCAGAAGTATGCAAAGCATGCATCTCAATTAGTCAGCAACCATAGTCCCGCCC
CTAACTCCGCCCATCCCGCCCCTAACTCCGCCCAGTTCCGCCCATTCTCCGCCCCATGGCTGACTAATTT
TTTTTATTTATGCAGAGGCCGAGGCCGCCTCTGCCTCTGAGCTATTCCAGAAGTAGTGAGGAGGCTTTTT
TGGAGGCCTAGGCTTTTGCAAAAAGCTCCCGGGAGCTTGTATATCCATTTTCGGATCTGATCAGCACGTG
TTGACAATTAATCATCGGCATAGTATATCGGCATAGTATAATACGACAAGGTGAGGAACTAAACCATGGC
CAAGTTGACCAGTGCCGTTCCGGTGCTCACCGCGCGCGACGTCGCCGGAGCGGTCGAGTTCTGGACCGAC
CGGCTCGGGTTCTCCCGGGACTTCGTGGAGGACGACTTCGCCGGTGTGGTCCGGGACGACGTGACCCTGT
TCATCAGCGCGGTCCAGGACCAGGTGGTGCCGGACAACACCCTGGCCTGGGTGTGGGTGCGCGGCCTGGA
CGAGCTGTACGCCGAGTGGTCGGAGGTCGTGTCCACGAACTTCCGGGACGCCTCCGGGCCGGCCATGACC
GAGATCGGCGAGCAGCCGTGGGGGCGGGAGTTCGCCCTGCGCGACCCGGCCGGCAACTGCGTGCACTTCG
TGGCCGAGGAGCAGGACTGACACGTGCTACGAGATTTCGATTCCACCGCCGCCTTCTATGAAAGGTTGGG
CTTCGGAATCGTTTTCCGGGACGCCGGCTGGATGATCCTCCAGCGCGGGGATCTCATGCTGGAGTTCTTC
GCCCACCCCAACTTGTTTATTGCAGCTTATAATGGTTACAAATAAAGCAATAGCATCACAAATTTCACAA
ATAAAGCATTTTTTTCACTGCATTCTAGTTGTGGTTTGTCCAAACTCATCAATGTATCTTATCATGTCTG
TATACCGTCGACCTCTAGCTAGAGCTTGGCGTAATCATGGTCATAGCTGTTTCCTGTGTGAAATTGTTAT
CCGCTCACAATTCCACACAACATACGAGCCGGAAGCATAAAGTGTAAAGCCTGGGGTGCCTAATGAGTGA
GCTAACTCACATTAATTGCGTTGCGCTCACTGCCCGCTTTCCAGTCGGGAAACCTGTCGTGCCAGCTGCA
TTAATGAATCGGCCAACGCGCGGGGAGAGGCGGTTTGCGTATTGGGCGCTCTTCCGCTTCCTCGCTCACT
GACTCGCTGCGCTCGGTCGTTCGGCTGCGGCGAGCGGTATCAGCTCACTCAAAGGCGGTAATACGGTTAT
CCACAGAATCAGGGGATAACGCAGGAAAGAACATGTGAGCAAAAGGCCAGCAAAAGGCCAGGAACCGTAA
AAAGGCCGCGTTGCTGGCGTTTTTCCATAGGCTCCGCCCCCCTGACGAGCATCACAAAAATCGACGCTCA
AGTCAGAGGTGGCGAAACCCGACAGGACTATAAAGATACCAGGCGTTTCCCCCTGGAAGCTCCCTCGTGC
GCTCTCCTGTTCCGACCCTGCCGCTTACCGGATACCTGTCCGCCTTTCTCCCTTCGGGAAGCGTGGCGCT
TTCTCATAGCTCACGCTGTAGGTATCTCAGTTCGGTGTAGGTCGTTCGCTCCAAGCTGGGCTGTGTGCAC
GAACCCCCCGTTCAGCCCGACCGCTGCGCCTTATCCGGTAACTATCGTCTTGAGTCCAACCCGGTAAGAC
ACGACTTATCGCCACTGGCAGCAGCCACTGGTAACAGGATTAGCAGAGCGAGGTATGTAGGCGGTGCTAC
AGAGTTCTTGAAGTGGTGGCCTAACTACGGCTACACTAGAAGAACAGTATTTGGTATCTGCGCTCTGCTG
AAGCCAGTTACCTTCGGAAAAAGAGTTGGTAGCTCTTGATCCGGCAAACAAACCACCGCTGGTAGCGGTG
GTTTTTTTGTTTGCAAGCAGCAGATTACGCGCAGAAAAAAAGGATCTCAAGAAGATCCTTTGATCTTTTC
TACGGGGTCTGACGCTCAGTGGAACGAAAACTCACGTTAAGGGATTTTGGTCATGAGATTATCAAAAAGG
ATCTTCACCTAGATCCTTTTAAATTAAAAATGAAGTTTTAAATCAATCTAAAGTATATATGAGTAAACTT
GGTCTGACAGTTACCAATGCTTAATCAGTGAGGCACCTATCTCAGCGATCTGTCTATTTCGTTCATCCAT
AGTTGCCTGACTCCCCGTCGTGTAGATAACTACGATACGGGAGGGCTTACCATCTGGCCCCAGTGCTGCA
ATGATACCGCGAGACCCACGCTCACCGGCTCCAGATTTATCAGCAATAAACCAGCCAGCCGGAAGGGCCG
AGCGCAGAAGTGGTCCTGCAACTTTATCCGCCTCCATCCAGTCTATTAATTGTTGCCGGGAAGCTAGAGT
AAGTAGTTCGCCAGTTAATAGTTTGCGCAACGTTGTTGCCATTGCTACAGGCATCGTGGTGTCACGCTCG
TCGTTTGGTATGGCTTCATTCAGCTCCGGTTCCCAACGATCAAGGCGAGTTACATGATCCCCCATGTTGT
GCAAAAAAGCGGTTAGCTCCTTCGGTCCTCCGATCGTTGTCAGAAGTAAGTTGGCCGCAGTGTTATCACT
CATGGTTATGGCAGCACTGCATAATTCTCTTACTGTCATGCCATCCGTAAGATGCTTTTCTGTGACTGGT
GAGTACTCAACCAAGTCATTCTGAGAATAGTGTATGCGGCGACCGAGTTGCTCTTGCCCGGCGTCAATAC
GGGATAATACCGCGCCACATAGCAGAACTTTAAAAGTGCTCATCATTGGAAAACGTTCTTCGGGGCGAAA
ACTCTCAAGGATCTTACCGCTGTTGAGATCCAGTTCGATGTAACCCACTCGTGCACCCAACTGATCTTCA
GCATCTTTTACTTTCACCAGCGTTTCTGGGTGAGCAAAAACAGGAAGGCAAAATGCCGCAAAAAAGGGAA
TAAGGGCGACACGGAAATGTTGAATACTCATACTCTTCCTTTTTCAATATTATTGAAGCATTTATCAGGG
TTATTGTCTCATGAGCGGATACATATTTGAATGTATTTAGAAAAATAAACAAATAGGGGTTCCGCGCACA
TTTCCCCGAAAAGTGCCACCTGAC
Features (pLannotate 1.2.2; 35 found; start..end, strand, type, name):
     31..83      -  misc_feature   bom (fragment): basis of mobility region from pBR322
    238..617     +  enhancer       CMV enhancer: human cytomegalovirus immediate early enhancer
    618..817     +  promoter       CMV promoter: human cytomegalovirus (CMV) immediate early promoter
    835..1015    +  LTR            5' LTR (truncated): truncated 5' long terminal repeat (LTR) from HIV-1
   1062..1187    +  misc_feature   HIV-1 Ψ: packaging signal of human immunodeficiency virus type 1
   1171..1534    +  CDS            HIV-1 gag (fragment): gag protein from human immunodeficiency virus 1; gag
   1680..1913    +  misc_feature   RRE: The Rev response element (RRE) of HIV-1 allows for Rev-dependent mRNA export from the nucleus to the cytoplasm.
   2290..2390    +  CDS            Rev (fragment): human immunodeficiency virus 1 (HIV-1) Rev protein; rev; enhances nuclear export of unspliced and incompletely spliced viral mRNAs
   2440..2557    +  misc_feature   cPPT/CTS: central polypurine tract and central termination sequence of HIV-1
   2630..2648    +  protein_bind   attB1 (fragment): mutant version of attB; recombination site for the Gateway® BP reaction BP Clonase™
   2700..2940    +  promoter       U6 promoter: RNA polymerase III promoter for human U6 snRNA
   2969..3044    +  misc_RNA       gRNA scaffold: guide RNA scaffold for the Streptococcus pyogenes CRISPR/Cas9 system
   3056..3077    -  protein_bind   attB2 (fragment): mutant version of attB; recombination site for the Gateway® BP reaction BP Clonase™
   3105..3604    +  promoter       PGK promoter: mouse phosphoglycerate kinase 1 promoter
   3628..4344    +  CDS            EBFP2: EBFP2 is a basic (constitutively fluorescent) blue fluorescent protein published in 2007, derived from Aequorea victoria. It is reported to be a rapidly-maturing monomer with moderate acid sensitivity.
   4411..5443    +  CDS            HygR (fragment): hygromycin B phosphotransferase confers resistance to hygromycin
   5446..5470    +  misc_feature   MCS (fragment): pBluescript multiple cloning site
   5470..6058    +  misc_feature   WPRE: woodchuck hepatitis virus posttranscriptional regulatory element
   5995..6576    +  CDS            nef (fragment): NEF_HV1H2 - Experimental evidence at protein level: Swiss-Prot protein existence level 1. Extracellular Nef protein targets CD4(+) T-lymphocytes for apoptosis by interacting with CXCR4 surface receptors. From Human immunodeficiency virus type 1 group M subtype B (isolate HXB2) (HIV-1).
   6583..6763    +  LTR            5' LTR (truncated): truncated 5' long terminal repeat (LTR) from HIV-1
   6795..7019    +  polyA_signal   bGH poly(A) signal: bovine growth hormone polyadenylation signal
   7023..7044    +  promoter       SV40 promoter (fragment): SV40 enhancer and early promoter
   7065..7493    +  rep_origin     f1 ori (sequence partly withheld): f1 bacteriophage origin of replication; arrow indicates direction of (+) strand synthesis
   7507..7836    +  promoter       SV40 promoter: SV40 enhancer and early promoter
   7884..7931    +  promoter       EM7 promoter: synthetic bacterial promoter&nbsp
   7950..8324    +  CDS            BleoR: antibiotic-binding protein; Sh ble from Streptoalloteichus hindustanus; confers resistance to bleomycin, phleomycin, and Zeocin™
   8334..8459    +  CDS            ble (fragment): BLE_KLEPN - Experimental evidence at protein level: Swiss-Prot protein existence level 1. Binding protein with a strong affinity to the bleomycin family of antibiotics. Binds to CL990; an antimitotic-antibiotic compound. From Klebsiella pneumoniae.
   8454..8575    +  polyA_signal   SV40 poly(A) signal: SV40 polyadenylation signal
   8646..8668    -  protein_bind   lac operator (fragment): The lac repressor binds to the lac operator to inhibit transcription in E. coli. This inhibition can be relieved by adding lactose or isopropyl-β-D-thiogalactopyranoside (IPTG). lac repressor encoded by lacI
   8672..8702    -  promoter       lac promoter: promoter for the E. coli lac operon
   8717..8738    -  protein_bind   CAP binding site: CAP binding activates transcription in the presence of cAMP. E. coli catabolite activator protein
   8751..8843    -  CDS            lacI (fragment): lac repressor; lacI; The lac repressor binds to the lac operator to inhibit transcription in E. coli. This inhibition can be relieved by adding lactose or isopropyl-β-D-thiogalactopyranoside (IPTG).
   9026..9614    -  rep_origin     ori: high-copy-number ColE1/pMB1/pBR322/pUC origin of replication
   9785..10645   -  CDS            AmpR: β-lactamase; bla; confers resistance to ampicillin, carbenicillin, and related antibiotics
  10646..10750   -  promoter       AmpR promoter: bla
