>Addgene plasmid #81245 | Construct 1 - U6p_20nt1_WT_sgRNA | analyzer sequence | sequence record 155344
GTCGACGGATCGGGAGATCTCCCGATCCCCTATGGTGCACTCTCAGTACAATCTGCTCTGATGCCGCATA
GTTAAGCCAGTATCTGCTCCCTGCTTGTGTGTTGGAGGTCGCTGAGTAGTGCGCGAGCAAAATTTAAGCT
ACAACAAGGCAAGGCTTGACCGACAATTGCATGAAGAATCTGCTTAGGGTTAGGCGTTTTGCGCTGCTTC
GCGATGTACGGGCCAGATATACGCGTTGACATTGATTATTGACTAGTTATTAATAGTAATCAATTACGGG
GTCATTAGTTCATAGCCCATATATGGAGTTCCGCGTTACATAACTTACGGTAAATGGCCCGCCTGGCTGA
CCGCCCAACGACCCCCGCCCATTGACGTCAATAATGACGTATGTTCCCATAGTAACGCCAATAGGGACTT
TCCATTGACGTCAATGGGTGGAGTATTTACGGTAAACTGCCCACTTGGCAGTACATCAAGTGTATCATAT
GCCAAGTACGCCCCCTATTGACGTCAATGACGGTAAATGGCCCGCCTGGCATTATGCCCAGTACATGACC
TTATGGGACTTTCCTACTTGGCAGTACATCTACGTATTAGTCATCGCTATTACCATGGTGATGCGGTTTT
GGCAGTACATCAATGGGCGTGGATAGCGGTTTGACTCACGGGGATTTCCAAGTCTCCACCCCATTGACGT
CAATGGGAGTTTGTTTTGGCACCAAAATCAACGGGACTTTCCAAAATGTCGTAACAACTCCGCCCCATTG
ACGCAAATGGGCGGTAGGCGTGTACGGTGGGAGGTCTATATAAGCAGCGCGTTTTGCCTGTACTGGGTCT
CTCTGGTTAGACCAGATCTGAGCCTGGGAGCTCTCTGGCTAACTAGGGAACCCACTGCTTAAGCCTCAAT
AAAGCTTGCCTTGAGTGCTTCAAGTAGTGTGTGCCCGTCTGTTGTGTGACTCTGGTAACTAGAGATCCCT
CAGACCCTTTTAGTCAGTGTGGAAAATCTCTAGCAGTGGCGCCCGAACAGGGACTTGAAAGCGAAAGGGA
AACCAGAGGAGCTCTCTCGACGCAGGACTCGGCTTGCTGAAGCGCGCACGGCAAGAGGCGAGGGGCGGCG
ACTGGTGAGTACGCCAAAAATTTTGACTAGCGGAGGCTAGAAGGAGAGAGATGGGTGCGAGAGCGTCAGT
ATTAAGCGGGGGAGAATTAGATCGCGATGGGAAAAAATTCGGTTAAGGCCAGGGGGAAAGAAAAAATATA
AATTAAAACATATAGTATGGGCAAGCAGGGAGCTAGAACGATTCGCAGTTAATCCTGGCCTGTTAGAAAC
ATCAGAAGGCTGTAGACAAATACTGGGACAGCTACAACCATCCCTTCAGACAGGATCAGAAGAACTTAGA
TCATTATATAATACAGTAGCAACCCTCTATTGTGTGCATCAAAGGATAGAGATAAAAGACACCAAGGAAG
CTTTAGACAAGATAGAGGAAGAGCAAAACAAAAGTAAGACCACCGCACAGCAAGCGGCCGCTGATCTTCA
GACCTGGAGGAGGAGATATGAGGGACAATTGGAGAAGTGAATTATATAAATATAAAGTAGTAAAAATTGA
ACCATTAGGAGTAGCACCCACCAAGGCAAAGAGAAGAGTGGTGCAGAGAGAAAAAAGAGCAGTGGGAATA
GGAGCTTTGTTCCTTGGGTTCTTGGGAGCAGCAGGAAGCACTATGGGCGCAGCGTCAATGACGCTGACGG
TACAGGCCAGACAATTATTGTCTGGTATAGTGCAGCAGCAGAACAATTTGCTGAGGGCTATTGAGGCGCA
ACAGCATCTGTTGCAACTCACAGTCTGGGGCATCAAGCAGCTCCAGGCAAGAATCCTGGCTGTGGAAAGA
TACCTAAAGGATCAACAGCTCCTGGGGATTTGGGGTTGCTCTGGAAAACTCATTTGCACCACTGCTGTGC
CTTGGAATGCTAGTTGGAGTAATAAATCTCTGGAACAGATTTGGAATCACACGACCTGGATGGAGTGGGA
CAGAGAAATTAACAATTACACAAGCTTAATACACTCCTTAATTGAAGAATCGCAAAACCAGCAAGAAAAG
AATGAACAAGAATTATTGGAATTAGATAAATGGGCAAGTTTGTGGAATTGGTTTAACATAACAAATTGGC
TGTGGTATATAAAATTATTCATAATGATAGTAGGAGGCTTGGTAGGTTTAAGAATAGTTTTTGCTGTACT
TTCTATAGTGAATAGAGTTAGGCAGGGATATTCACCATTATCGTTTCAGACCCACCTCCCAACCCCGAGG
GGACCCGACAGGCCCGAAGGAATAGAAGAAGAAGGTGGAGAGAGAGACAGAGACAGATCCATTCGATTAG
TGAACGGATCGGCACTGCGTGCGCCAATTCTGCAGACAAATGGCAGTATTCATCCACAATTTTAAAAGAA
AAGGGGGGATTGGGGGGTACAGTGCAGGGGAAAGAATAGTAGACATAATAGCAACAGACATACAAACTAA
AGAATTACAAAAACAAATTACAAAAATTCAAAATTTTCGGGTTTATTACAGGGACAGCAGAGATCCAGTT
TGGGGGGTTCCGCGCACATTTCCCCGAAAAGTGCCACCTTGTACAAAAAAGCAGGCTTTAAAGGAACCAA
TTCAGTCGACTGGATCCGGTACCAAGGTCGGGCAGGAAGAGGGCCTATTTCCCATGATTCCTTCATATTT
GCATATACGATACAAGGCTGTTAGAGAGATAATTAGAATTAATTTGACTGTAAACACAAAGATATTAGTA
CAAAATACGTGACGTAGAAAGTAATAATTTCTTGGGTAGTTTGCAGTTTTAAAATTATGTTTTAAAATGG
ACTATCATATGCTTACCGTAACTTGAAAGTATTTCGATTTCTTGGCTTTATATATCTTGTGGAAAGGACG
GAACACCGTAAGTCGGAGTACTGTCCTGTTTTAGAGCTAGAAATAGCAAGTTAAAATAAGGCTAGTCCGT
TATCAACTTGAAAAAGTGGCACCGAGTCGGTGCTTTTTTTCTAGACCCAGCTTTCTTGTACAAAGTTGGC
ATTAGACGTCGAGGAATTCTACCGGGTAGGGGAGGCGCTTTTCCCAAGGCAGTCTGGAGCATGCGCTTTA
GCAGCCCCGCTGGGCACTTGGCGCTACACAAGTGGCCTCTGGCCTCGCACACATTCCACATCCACCGGTA
GGCGCCAACCGGCTCCGTTCTTTGGTGGCCCCTTCGCGCCACCTTCTACTCCTCCCCTAGTCAGGAAGTT
CCCCCCCGCCCCGCAGCTCGCGTCGTGCAGGACGTGACAAATGGAAGTAGCACGTCTCACTAGTCTCGTG
CAGATGGACAGCACCGCTGAGCAATGGAAGCGGGTAGGCCTTTGGGGCAGCGGCCAATAGCAGCTTTGCT
CCTTCGCTTTCTGGGCTCAGAGGCTGGGAAGGGGTGGGTCCGGGGGCGGGCTCAGGGGCGGGCTCAGGGG
CGGGGCGGGCGCCCGAAGGTCCTCCGGAGGCCCGGCATTCTGCACGCTTCAAAAGCGCACGTCTGCCGCG
CTGTTCTCCTCTTCCTCATCTCCGGGCCTTTCGACCTGCATCCCAAGCTTGCCACCATGGTGAGCAAGGG
CGAGGAGCTGTTCACCGGGGTGGTGCCCATCCTGGTCGAGCTGGACGGCGACGTAAACGGCCACAAGTTC
AGCGTGAGGGGCGAGGGCGAGGGCGATGCCACCAACGGCAAGCTGACCCTGAAGTTCATCTGCACCACCG
GCAAGCTGCCCGTGCCCTGGCCCACCCTCGTGACCACCCTGAGCCACGGCGTGCAGTGCTTCGCCCGCTA
CCCCGACCACATGAAGCAGCACGACTTCTTCAAGTCCGCCATGCCCGAAGGCTACGTCCAGGAGCGCACC
ATCTTCTTCAAGGACGACGGCACCTACAAGACCCGCGCCGAGGTGAAGTTCGAGGGCGACACCCTAGTGA
ACCGCATCGAGCTGAAGGGCGTCGACTTCAAGGAGGACGGCAACATCCTGGGGCACAAGCTGGAGTACAA
CTTCAACAGCCACAACATCTATATCATGGCCGTCAAGCAGAAGAACGGCATCAAGGTGAACTTCAAGATC
CGCCACAACGTGGAGGACGGCAGCGTGCAGCTCGCCGACCACTACCAGCAGAACACCCCCATCGGCGACG
GCCCCGTGCTGCTGCCCGACAGCCACTACCTGAGCACCCAGTCCGTGCTGAGCAAAGACCCCAACGAGAA
GCGCGATCACATGGTCCTGCTGGAGTTCCGCACCGCCGCCGGGATCACTCTCGGCATGGACGAGCTGTAC
AAGGGAAGCGGAGCTACTAACTTCAGCCTGCTGAAGCAGGCTGGAGACGTGGAGGAGAACCCTGGACCTA
AAAAGCCTGAACTCACCGCGACGTCTGTCGAGAAGTTTCTGATCGAAAAGTTCGACAGCGTCTCCGACCT
GATGCAGCTCTCGGAGGGCGAAGAATCTCGTGCTTTCAGCTTCGATGTAGGAGGGCGTGGATATGTCCTG
CGGGTAAATAGCTGCGCCGATGGTTTCTACAAAGATCGTTATGTTTATCGGCACTTTGCATCGGCCGCGC
TCCCGATTCCGGAAGTGCTTGACATTGGGGAATTCAGCGAGAGCCTGACCTATTGCATCTCCCGCCGTGC
ACAGGGTGTCACGTTGCAAGACCTGCCTGAAACCGAACTGCCCGCTGTTCTGCAGCCGGTCGCGGAGGCC
ATGGATGCGATCGCTGCGGCCGATCTTAGCCAGACGAGCGGGTTCGGCCCATTCGGACCGCAAGGAATCG
GTCAATACACTACATGGCGTGATTTCATATGCGCGATTGCTGATCCCCATGTGTATCACTGGCAAACTGT
GATGGACGACACCGTCAGTGCGTCCGTCGCGCAGGCTCTCGATGAGCTGATGCTTTGGGCCGAGGACTGC
CCCGAAGTCCGGCACCTCGTGCACGCGGATTTCGGCTCCAACAATGTCCTGACGGACAATGGCCGCATAA
CAGCGGTCATTGACTGGAGCGAGGCGATGTTCGGGGATTCCCAATACGAGGTCGCCAACATCTTCTTCTG
GAGGCCGTGGTTGGCTTGTATGGAGCAGCAGACGCGCTACTTCGAGCGGAGGCATCCGGAGCTTGCAGGA
TCGCCGCGGCTCCGGGCGTATATGCTCCGCATTGGTCTTGACCAACTCTATCAGAGCTTGGTTGACGGCA
ATTTCGATGATGCAGCTTGGGCGCAGGGTCGATGCGACGCAATCGTCCGATCCGGAGCCGGGACTGTCGG
GCGTACACAAATCGCCCGCAGAAGCGCGGCCGTCTGGACCGATGGCTGTGTAGAAGTACTCGCCGATAGT
GGAAACCGACGCCCCAGCACTCGTCCGGATCGGGAGATGGGGGAGGCTAACTAAGAATTCGATATCAAGC
TTATCGATAATCAACCTCTGGATTACAAAATTTGTGAAAGATTGACTGGTATTCTTAACTATGTTGCTCC
TTTTACGCTATGTGGATACGCTGCTTTAATGCCTTTGTATCATGCTATTGCTTCCCGTATGGCTTTCATT
TTCTCCTCCTTGTATAAATCCTGGTTGCTGTCTCTTTATGAGGAGTTGTGGCCCGTTGTCAGGCAACGTG
GCGTGGTGTGCACTGTGTTTGCTGACGCAACCCCCACTGGTTGGGGCATTGCCACCACCTGTCAGCTCCT
TTCCGGGACTTTCGCTTTCCCCCTCCCTATTGCCACGGCGGAACTCATCGCCGCCTGCCTTGCCCGCTGC
TGGACAGGGGCTCGGCTGTTGGGCACTGACAATTCCGTGGTGTTGTCGGGGAAATCATCGTCCTTTCCTT
GGCTGCTCGCCTGTGTTGCCACCTGGATTCTGCGCGGGACGTCCTTCTGCTACGTCCCTTCGGCCCTCAA
TCCAGCGGACCTTCCTTCCCGCGGCCTGCTGCCGGCTCTGCGGCCTCTTCCGCGTCTTCGCCTTCGCCCT
CAGACGAGTCGGATCTCCCTTTGGGCCGCCTCCCCGCATCGATACCGTCGACCTCGAGACCTAGAAAAAC
ATGGAGCAATCACAAGTAGCAATACAGCAGCTACCAATGCTGATTGTGCCTGGCTAGAAGCACAAGAGGA
GGAGGAGGTGGGTTTTCCAGTCACACCTCAGGTACCTTTAAGACCAATGACTTACAAGGCAGCTGTAGAT
CTTAGCCACTTTTTAAAAGAAAAGGGGGGACTGGAAGGGCTAATTCACTCCCAACGAAGACAAGATATCC
TTGATCTGTGGATCTACCACACACAAGGCTACTTCCCTGATTGGCAGAACTACACACCAGGGCCAGGGAT
CAGATATCCACTGACCTTTGGATGGTGCTACAAGCTAGTACCAGTTGAGCAAGAGAAGGTAGAAGAAGCC
AATGAAGGAGAGAACACCCGCTTGTTACACCCTGTGAGCCTGCATGGGATGGATGACCCGGAGAGAGAAG
TATTAGAGTGGAGGTTTGACAGCCGCCTAGCATTTCATCACATGGCCCGAGAGCTGCATCCGGACTGTAC
TGGGTCTCTCTGGTTAGACCAGATCTGAGCCTGGGAGCTCTCTGGCTAACTAGGGAACCCACTGCTTAAG
CCTCAATAAAGCTTGCCTTGAGTGCTTCAAGTAGTGTGTGCCCGTCTGTTGTGTGACTCTGGTAACTAGA
GATCCCTCAGACCCTTTTAGTCAGTGTGGAAAATCTCTAGCAGGGCCCGTTTAAACCCGCTGATCAGCCT
CGACTGTGCCTTCTAGTTGCCAGCCATCTGTTGTTTGCCCCTCCCCCGTGCCTTCCTTGACCCTGGAAGG
TGCCACTCCCACTGTCCTTTCCTAATAAAATGAGGAAATTGCATCGCATTGTCTGAGTAGGTGTCATTCT
ATTCTGGGGGGTGGGGTGGGGCAGGACAGCAAGGGGGAGGATTGGGAAGACAATAGCAGGCATGCTGGGG
ATGCGGTGGGCTCTATGGCTTCTGAGGCGGAAAGAACCAGCTGGGGCTCTAGGGGGTATCCCC
[124 nt withheld, positions 7064-7187]
C
[91 nt withheld, positions 7189-7279]
A
[49 nt withheld, positions 7281-7329]
CCTTTGACGTTGGAGTCCACGTTCTTT
[37 nt withheld, positions 7357-7393]
ACCCTATCTCGGTCTATTCTTTTGATTTATAAGGGATTTTGCCGATTTCGGCCTATTGGTTAAAAAATGA
GCTGATTTAACAAAAATTTAACGCGAATTAATTCTGTGGAATGTGTGTCAGTTAGGGTGTGGAAAGTCCC
CAGGCTCCCCAGCAGGCAGAAGTATGCAAAGCATGCATCTCAATTAGTCAGCAACCAGGTGTGGAAAGTC
CCCAGGCTCCCCAGCAGGCAGAAGTATGCAAAGCATGCATCTCAATTAGTCAGCAACCATAGTCCCGCCC
CTAACTCCGCCCATCCCGCCCCTAACTCCGCCCAGTTCCGCCCATTCTCCGCCCCATGGCTGACTAATTT
TTTTTATTTATGCAGAGGCCGAGGCCGCCTCTGCCTCTGAGCTATTCCAGAAGTAGTGAGGAGGCTTTTT
TGGAGGCCTAGGCTTTTGCAAAAAGCTCCCGGGAGCTTGTATATCCATTTTCGGATCTGATCAGCACGTG
TTGACAATTAATCATCGGCATAGTATATCGGCATAGTATAATACGACAAGGTGAGGAACTAAACCATGGC
CAAGTTGACCAGTGCCGTTCCGGTGCTCACCGCGCGCGACGTCGCCGGAGCGGTCGAGTTCTGGACCGAC
CGGCTCGGGTTCTCCCGGGACTTCGTGGAGGACGACTTCGCCGGTGTGGTCCGGGACGACGTGACCCTGT
TCATCAGCGCGGTCCAGGACCAGGTGGTGCCGGACAACACCCTGGCCTGGGTGTGGGTGCGCGGCCTGGA
CGAGCTGTACGCCGAGTGGTCGGAGGTCGTGTCCACGAACTTCCGGGACGCCTCCGGGCCGGCCATGACC
GAGATCGGCGAGCAGCCGTGGGGGCGGGAGTTCGCCCTGCGCGACCCGGCCGGCAACTGCGTGCACTTCG
TGGCCGAGGAGCAGGACTGACACGTGCTACGAGATTTCGATTCCACCGCCGCCTTCTATGAAAGGTTGGG
CTTCGGAATCGTTTTCCGGGACGCCGGCTGGATGATCCTCCAGCGCGGGGATCTCATGCTGGAGTTCTTC
GCCCACCCCAACTTGTTTATTGCAGCTTATAATGGTTACAAATAAAGCAATAGCATCACAAATTTCACAA
ATAAAGCATTTTTTTCACTGCATTCTAGTTGTGGTTTGTCCAAACTCATCAATGTATCTTATCATGTCTG
TATACCGTCGACCTCTAGCTAGAGCTTGGCGTAATCATGGTCATAGCTGTTTCCTGTGTGAAATTGTTAT
CCGCTCACAATTCCACACAACATACGAGCCGGAAGCATAAAGTGTAAAGCCTGGGGTGCCTAATGAGTGA
GCTAACTCACATTAATTGCGTTGCGCTCACTGCCCGCTTTCCAGTCGGGAAACCTGTCGTGCCAGCTGCA
TTAATGAATCGGCCAACGCGCGGGGAGAGGCGGTTTGCGTATTGGGCGCTCTTCCGCTTCCTCGCTCACT
GACTCGCTGCGCTCGGTCGTTCGGCTGCGGCGAGCGGTATCAGCTCACTCAAAGGCGGTAATACGGTTAT
CCACAGAATCAGGGGATAACGCAGGAAAGAACATGTGAGCAAAAGGCCAGCAAAAGGCCAGGAACCGTAA
AAAGGCCGCGTTGCTGGCGTTTTTCCATAGGCTCCGCCCCCCTGACGAGCATCACAAAAATCGACGCTCA
AGTCAGAGGTGGCGAAACCCGACAGGACTATAAAGATACCAGGCGTTTCCCCCTGGAAGCTCCCTCGTGC
GCTCTCCTGTTCCGACCCTGCCGCTTACCGGATACCTGTCCGCCTTTCTCCCTTCGGGAAGCGTGGCGCT
TTCTCATAGCTCACGCTGTAGGTATCTCAGTTCGGTGTAGGTCGTTCGCTCCAAGCTGGGCTGTGTGCAC
GAACCCCCCGTTCAGCCCGACCGCTGCGCCTTATCCGGTAACTATCGTCTTGAGTCCAACCCGGTAAGAC
ACGACTTATCGCCACTGGCAGCAGCCACTGGTAACAGGATTAGCAGAGCGAGGTATGTAGGCGGTGCTAC
AGAGTTCTTGAAGTGGTGGCCTAACTACGGCTACACTAGAAGAACAGTATTTGGTATCTGCGCTCTGCTG
AAGCCAGTTACCTTCGGAAAAAGAGTTGGTAGCTCTTGATCCGGCAAACAAACCACCGCTGGTAGCGGTG
GTTTTTTTGTTTGCAAGCAGCAGATTACGCGCAGAAAAAAAGGATCTCAAGAAGATCCTTTGATCTTTTC
TACGGGGTCTGACGCTCAGTGGAACGAAAACTCACGTTAAGGGATTTTGGTCATGAGATTATCAAAAAGG
ATCTTCACCTAGATCCTTTTAAATTAAAAATGAAGTTTTAAATCAATCTAAAGTATATATGAGTAAACTT
GGTCTGACAGTTACCAATGCTTAATCAGTGAGGCACCTATCTCAGCGATCTGTCTATTTCGTTCATCCAT
AGTTGCCTGACTCCCCGTCGTGTAGATAACTACGATACGGGAGGGCTTACCATCTGGCCCCAGTGCTGCA
ATGATACCGCGAGACCCACGCTCACCGGCTCCAGATTTATCAGCAATAAACCAGCCAGCCGGAAGGGCCG
AGCGCAGAAGTGGTCCTGCAACTTTATCCGCCTCCATCCAGTCTATTAATTGTTGCCGGGAAGCTAGAGT
AAGTAGTTCGCCAGTTAATAGTTTGCGCAACGTTGTTGCCATTGCTACAGGCATCGTGGTGTCACGCTCG
TCGTTTGGTATGGCTTCATTCAGCTCCGGTTCCCAACGATCAAGGCGAGTTACATGATCCCCCATGTTGT
GCAAAAAAGCGGTTAGCTCCTTCGGTCCTCCGATCGTTGTCAGAAGTAAGTTGGCCGCAGTGTTATCACT
CATGGTTATGGCAGCACTGCATAATTCTCTTACTGTCATGCCATCCGTAAGATGCTTTTCTGTGACTGGT
GAGTACTCAACCAAGTCATTCTGAGAATAGTGTATGCGGCGACCGAGTTGCTCTTGCCCGGCGTCAATAC
GGGATAATACCGCGCCACATAGCAGAACTTTAAAAGTGCTCATCATTGGAAAACGTTCTTCGGGGCGAAA
ACTCTCAAGGATCTTACCGCTGTTGAGATCCAGTTCGATGTAACCCACTCGTGCACCCAACTGATCTTCA
GCATCTTTTACTTTCACCAGCGTTTCTGGGTGAGCAAAAACAGGAAGGCAAAATGCCGCAAAAAAGGGAA
TAAGGGCGACACGGAAATGTTGAATACTCATACTCTTCCTTTTTCAATATTATTGAAGCATTTATCAGGG
TTATTGTCTCATGAGCGGATACATATTTGAATGTATTTAGAAAAATAAACAAATAGGGGTTCCGCGCACA
TTTCCCCGAAAAGTGCCACCTGAC
Features (pLannotate 1.2.2; 35 found; start..end, strand, type, name):
     31..83      -  misc_feature   bom (fragment): basis of mobility region from pBR322
    238..617     +  enhancer       CMV enhancer: human cytomegalovirus immediate early enhancer
    618..817     +  promoter       CMV promoter: human cytomegalovirus (CMV) immediate early promoter
    835..1015    +  LTR            5' LTR (truncated): truncated 5' long terminal repeat (LTR) from HIV-1
   1062..1187    +  misc_feature   HIV-1 Ψ: packaging signal of human immunodeficiency virus type 1
   1171..1534    +  CDS            HIV-1 gag (fragment): gag protein from human immunodeficiency virus 1; gag
   1680..1913    +  misc_feature   RRE: The Rev response element (RRE) of HIV-1 allows for Rev-dependent mRNA export from the nucleus to the cytoplasm.
   2290..2390    +  CDS            Rev (fragment): human immunodeficiency virus 1 (HIV-1) Rev protein; rev; enhances nuclear export of unspliced and incompletely spliced viral mRNAs
   2440..2557    +  misc_feature   cPPT/CTS: central polypurine tract and central termination sequence of HIV-1
   2629..2647    +  protein_bind   attB1 (fragment): mutant version of attB; recombination site for the Gateway® BP reaction BP Clonase™
   2699..2939    +  promoter       U6 promoter: RNA polymerase III promoter for human U6 snRNA
   2968..3043    +  misc_RNA       gRNA scaffold: guide RNA scaffold for the Streptococcus pyogenes CRISPR/Cas9 system
   3055..3076    -  protein_bind   attB2 (fragment): mutant version of attB; recombination site for the Gateway® BP reaction BP Clonase™
   3104..3603    +  promoter       PGK promoter: mouse phosphoglycerate kinase 1 promoter
   3627..4343    +  CDS            EBFP2: EBFP2 is a basic (constitutively fluorescent) blue fluorescent protein published in 2007, derived from Aequorea victoria. It is reported to be a rapidly-maturing monomer with moderate acid sensitivity.
   4410..5442    +  CDS            HygR (fragment): hygromycin B phosphotransferase confers resistance to hygromycin
   5445..5469    +  misc_feature   MCS (fragment): pBluescript multiple cloning site
   5469..6057    +  misc_feature   WPRE: woodchuck hepatitis virus posttranscriptional regulatory element
   5994..6575    +  CDS            nef (fragment): NEF_HV1H2 - Experimental evidence at protein level: Swiss-Prot protein existence level 1. Extracellular Nef protein targets CD4(+) T-lymphocytes for apoptosis by interacting with CXCR4 surface receptors. From Human immunodeficiency virus type 1 group M subtype B (isolate HXB2) (HIV-1).
   6582..6762    +  LTR            5' LTR (truncated): truncated 5' long terminal repeat (LTR) from HIV-1
   6794..7018    +  polyA_signal   bGH poly(A) signal: bovine growth hormone polyadenylation signal
   7022..7043    +  promoter       SV40 promoter (fragment): SV40 enhancer and early promoter
   7064..7492    +  rep_origin     f1 ori (sequence partly withheld): f1 bacteriophage origin of replication; arrow indicates direction of (+) strand synthesis
   7506..7835    +  promoter       SV40 promoter: SV40 enhancer and early promoter
   7883..7930    +  promoter       EM7 promoter: synthetic bacterial promoter&nbsp
   7949..8323    +  CDS            BleoR: antibiotic-binding protein; Sh ble from Streptoalloteichus hindustanus; confers resistance to bleomycin, phleomycin, and Zeocin™
   8333..8458    +  CDS            ble (fragment): BLE_KLEPN - Experimental evidence at protein level: Swiss-Prot protein existence level 1. Binding protein with a strong affinity to the bleomycin family of antibiotics. Binds to CL990; an antimitotic-antibiotic compound. From Klebsiella pneumoniae.
   8453..8574    +  polyA_signal   SV40 poly(A) signal: SV40 polyadenylation signal
   8645..8667    -  protein_bind   lac operator (fragment): The lac repressor binds to the lac operator to inhibit transcription in E. coli. This inhibition can be relieved by adding lactose or isopropyl-β-D-thiogalactopyranoside (IPTG). lac repressor encoded by lacI
   8671..8701    -  promoter       lac promoter: promoter for the E. coli lac operon
   8716..8737    -  protein_bind   CAP binding site: CAP binding activates transcription in the presence of cAMP. E. coli catabolite activator protein
   8750..8842    -  CDS            lacI (fragment): lac repressor; lacI; The lac repressor binds to the lac operator to inhibit transcription in E. coli. This inhibition can be relieved by adding lactose or isopropyl-β-D-thiogalactopyranoside (IPTG).
   9025..9613    -  rep_origin     ori: high-copy-number ColE1/pMB1/pBR322/pUC origin of replication
   9784..10644   -  CDS            AmpR: β-lactamase; bla; confers resistance to ampicillin, carbenicillin, and related antibiotics
  10645..10749   -  promoter       AmpR promoter: bla
