[The description below was written by a language model from this plasmid's Addgene catalogue record and pLannotate feature annotations shown in this document.]
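Description:
Construct 1 - U6p_20nt1_WT_sgRNA is a roughly 10.8 kb HIV-1-based lentiviral transfer plasmid for expressing a Cas9 guide RNA in mammalian cells. It is maintained in E. coli through a high-copy ColE1/pUC origin and an ampicillin resistance gene, and the backbone also carries an f1 origin and an SV40/EM7-driven bleomycin/Zeocin resistance cassette that lies outside the viral genome. Viral RNA is produced from a CMV enhancer/promoter fused to a truncated 5' LTR. It is followed by the Ψ packaging signal with a gag fragment, the RRE for Rev-dependent nuclear export, the cPPT/CTS, a WPRE to boost transcript expression, and a second truncated LTR followed by a bGH polyadenylation signal.

The payload sits between residual Gateway attB1 and attB2 sites, indicating it was introduced by recombinational cloning. It consists of a human U6 RNA polymerase III promoter driving a 20-nt spacer joined to the Streptococcus pyogenes sgRNA scaffold; the "WT" in the name suggests a standard, unmodified sgRNA, although the record does not spell this out. Downstream, a mouse PGK promoter drives EBFP2 followed by a hygromycin phosphotransferase coding sequence, giving blue fluorescence and hygromycin selection of transduced cells. The element linking these two reading frames is not annotated.

The stated purpose is to assay self-targeting activity via Cas9, as part of work on continuous genetic recording with self-targeting CRISPR-Cas in human cells. Cas9 itself is not encoded here and would have to be supplied separately. The two feature tables, one from a full sequencing result and one from the analyzer sequence record, differ by a single nucleotide in length and are otherwise identical in annotation.
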