Addgene plasmid #81245: Construct 1 - U6p_20nt1_WT_sgRNA
Purpose: For assaying self-targeting activity via Cas9
Depositing lab: Timothy Lu. Depositing organization: Massachusetts Institute of Technology. Publication: Continuous genetic recording with self-targeting CRISPR-Cas in human cells. Perli SD, Cui CH, Lu TK. Science. 2016 Aug 18. pii: aag0511. 10.1126/science.aag0511 PubMed 27540006.
Backbone
  Vector backbone: Lentiviral
  Total vector size (bp): 10777
  Vector type: Mammalian Expression, Lentiviral, Synthetic Biology
  Selectable markers: Hygromycin
Growth in bacteria
  Bacterial resistance: Ampicillin, 100 μg/mL
  Growth temperature: 37°C
  Growth strain: NEB Stable
  Copy number: High Copy
Gene/Insert
  Gene/Insert name: sgRNA
  gRNA/shRNA sequence: 20nt sgRNA
  Species: H. sapiens (human)
Terms and licenses: Academic/Nonprofit Terms; Industry Terms: Not Available to Industry
How to cite: Construct 1 - U6p_20nt1_WT_sgRNA was a gift from Timothy Lu (Addgene plasmid # 81245 ; http://n2t.net/addgene:81245 ; RRID:Addgene_81245)
