>Addgene plasmid #81245 | Construct 1 - U6p_20nt1_WT_sgRNA | addgene partial sequence | sequence record 157786 | Hygro-R 5'-tatccacgccctcctacatc-3'
AGAGCTGCATCAGGTCGGAGACGCTGTCGAACTTTTCGATCAGAAACTTCTCGACAGACGTCGCGGTGAG
TTCAGGCTTTTTAGGTCCAGGGTTCTCCTCCACGTCTCCAGCCTGCTTCAGCAGGCTGAAGTTAGTAGCT
CCGCTTCCCTTGTACAGCTCGTCCATGCCGAGAGTGATCCCGGCGGCGGTGCGGAACTCCAGCAGGACCA
TGTGATCGCGCTTCTCGTTGGGGTCTTTGCTCAGCACGGACTGGGTGCTCAGGTAGTGGCTGTCGGGCAG
CAGCACGGGGCCGTCGCCGATGGGGGTGTTCTGCTGGTAGTGGTCGGCGAGCTGCACGCTGCCGTCCTCC
ACGTTGTGGCGGATCTTGAAGTTCACCTTGATGCCGTTCTTCTGCTTGACGGCCATGATATAGATGTTGT
GGCTGTTGAAGTTGTACTCCAGCTTGTGCCCCAGGATGTTGCCGTCCTCCTTGAAGTCGACGCCCTTCAG
CTCGATGCGGTTCACTAGGGTGTCGCCCTCGAACTTCACCTCGGCGCGGGTCTTGTAGGTGCCGTCGTCC
TTGAAGAAGATGGTGCGCTCCTGGACGTAGCCTTCGGGCATGGCGGACTTGAAGAAGTCGTGCTGCTTCA
TGTGGTCGGGGTAGCGGGCGAAGCACTGCACGCCGTGGCTCAGGGTGGTCACGAGGGTGGGCCAGGGCAC
GGGCAGCTTGCCGGTGGTGCAGATGAACTTCAGGGTCAGCTTGCCGTTGGTGGCATCGCCCTCGCCCTCG
CCCCTCACGCTGAACTTGTGGCCGTTTACGTCGCCGTCCAGCTCGACCAGGATGGGCACCACCCCGGTGA
ACAGCTCCTCGCCCTTGCTCACCATGGTGGC
