>Addgene plasmid #81245 | Construct 1 - U6p_20nt1_WT_sgRNA | addgene partial sequence | sequence record 158308 | hU6-F 5'-GAGGGCCTATTTCCCATGATT-3'
AGAGATAATTAGAATTAATTTGACTGTAAACACAAAGATATTAGTACAAAATACGTGACGTAGAAAGTAA
TAATTTCTTGGGTAGTTTGCAGTTTTAAAATTATGTTTTAAAATGGACTATCATATGCTTACCGTAACTT
GAAAGTATTTCGATTTCTTGGCTTTATATATCTTGTGGAAAGGACGGAACACCGTAAGTCGGAGTACTGT
CCTGTTTTAGAGCTAGAAATAGCAAGTTAAAATAAGGCTAGTCCGTTATCAACTTGAAAAAGTGGCACCG
AGTCGGTGCTTTTTTTCTAGACCCAGCTTTCTTGTACAAAGTTGGCATTAGACGTCGAGGAATTCTACCG
GGTAGGGGAGGCGCTTTTCCCAAGGCAGTCTGGAGCATGCGCTTTAGCAGCCCCGCTGGGCACTTGGCGC
TACACAAGTGGCCTCTGGCCTCGCACACATTCCACATCCACCGGTAGGCGCCAACCGGCTCCGTTCTTTG
GTGGCCCCTTCGCGCCACCTTCTACTCCTCCCCTAGTCAGGAAGTTCCCCCCCGCCCCGCAGCTCGCGTC
GTGCAGGACGTGACAAATGGAAGTAGCACGTCTCACTAGTCTCGTGCAGATGGACAGCACCGCTGAGCAA
TGGAAGCGGGTAGGCCTTTGGGGCAGCGGCCAATAGCAGCTTTGCTCCTTCGCTTTCTGGGCTCAGAGGC
TGGGAAGGGGTGGGTCCGGGGGCGGGCTCAGGGGCGGGCTCAGGGGCGGGGCGGGCGCCCGAAGGTCCTC
CGGAGGCCCG
